Addgene plasmid #154530: pEPYC0CM0437
Purpose: Phytobricks Level 0 part
Depositing lab: Nicola Patron. Depositing organization: Earlham Institute. Publication: Rational design of minimal synthetic promoters for plants. Cai YM, Kallam K, Tidd H, Gendarini G, Salzman A, Patron NJ. Nucleic Acids Res. 2020 Aug 28. pii: 5897334. doi: 10.1093/nar/gkaa682. PubMed 32856047.
Backbone
  Vector backbone: pUAP1
  Vector type: Synthetic Biology
Growth in bacteria
  Bacterial resistance: Chloramphenicol, 25 μg/mL
  Growth temperature: 37°C
  Growth strain: NEB Stable
  Copy number: High Copy
Gene/Insert
  Gene/Insert name: MinSyn_028
  Species: Synthetic
  Cloning method: Restriction Enzyme; 5′ cloning site BpiI (destroyed during cloning); 3′ cloning site BpiI (destroyed during cloning)
Terms and licenses: Academic/Nonprofit Terms; Industry Terms: Not Available to Industry
Depositor comments: Please visit https://www.biorxiv.org/content/10.1101/2020.05.14.095406v1 for bioRxiv preprint.
How to cite: pEPYC0CM0437 was a gift from Nicola Patron (Addgene plasmid # 154530 ; http://n2t.net/addgene:154530 ; RRID:Addgene_154530)
