[The description below was written by a language model from this plasmid's Addgene catalogue record and the feature table of its GenBank file.]
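Description:
pEPYC0CM0437 is a small (2,213 bp) circular synthetic-biology plasmid that carries a Phytobricks Level 0 standard part in the pUAP1 universal acceptor backbone. It is propagated in E. coli from a high-copy ColE1/pMB1/pUC-type origin of replication and selected with chloramphenicol through a cat gene encoding chloramphenicol acetyltransferase, which spans the numbering origin of the circular map. The backbone also carries three transcription terminators: a putative bacterial terminator, a modified E. coli his operon terminator whose efficiency is noted as undetermined, and the phage lambda t0 terminator. Elements of this kind generally insulate a cloning site and the resistance marker from read-through transcription. Several standard sequencing primer sites are also annotated.

The payload is MinSyn_028, a fully synthetic sequence. It was inserted using the Type IIS enzyme BpiI, and both BpiI sites were destroyed during cloning, as is usual when a part is domesticated into a universal acceptor. The insert is not annotated in the feature table. By position it most plausibly lies in the unannotated interval between the putative bacterial terminator and the his operon terminator, but the record does not confirm this. The record also does not state the part's composition or its functional class. The name and the associated publication on rational design of minimal synthetic promoters for plants suggest that it is one of a series of minimal synthetic plant promoter parts. As a Level 0 Phytobrick, the plasmid has no plant selection marker or expression cassette of its own. It serves as a storage and donor vector from which the part can be released for Golden Gate-style, one-pot assembly into higher-level transcription units for plant expression studies.
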