LOCUS       Exported 2213 bp ds-DNA circular SYN 13-MAY-2021
DEFINITION  Phytobricks Level 0 part.
ACCESSION   .
VERSION     .
KEYWORDS    pEPYC0CM0437
SOURCE      synthetic DNA construct
  ORGANISM  synthetic DNA construct
REFERENCE   1 (bases 1 to 2213)
  AUTHORS   Cai YM, Kallam K, Tidd H, Gendarini G, Salzman A, Patron NJ
  TITLE     Rational design of minimal synthetic promoters for plants.
  JOURNAL   Nucleic Acids Res. 2020 Aug 28. pii: 5897334. doi:
            10.1093/nar/gkaa682.
  PUBMED    32856047
REFERENCE   2 (bases 1 to 2213)
  AUTHORS   .
  TITLE     Direct Submission
  JOURNAL   Exported May 13, 2021 from SnapGene Server 1.1.58
            http://www.snapgene.com
FEATURES             Location/Qualifiers
     source          1..2213
                     /organism="synthetic DNA construct"
                     /mol_type="other DNA"
     primer_bind     51..70
                     /label=CAT-R
                     /note="Chloramphenicol resistance gene, reverse primer"
     primer_bind     298..316
                     /label=pBRforEco
                     /note="pBR322 vectors, upsteam of EcoRI site, forward
                     primer"
     terminator      320..363
                     /label=bacterial terminator
                     /note="putative bacterial transcription terminator"
     terminator      552..609
                     /label=his operon terminator
                     /note="This putative transcriptin terminator from the E.
                     coli his operon has a 2-bp deletion introduced during
                     synthesis. Its efficiency has not been determined."
     primer_bind     complement(633..650)
                     /label=L4440
                     /note="L4440 vector, forward primer"
     rep_origin      complement(804..1392)
                     /direction=LEFT
                     /label=ori
                     /note="high-copy-number ColE1/pMB1/pBR322/pUC origin of
                     replication"
     primer_bind     complement(884..903)
                     /label=pBR322ori-F
                     /note="pBR322 origin, forward primer"
     terminator      1575..1669
                     /label=lambda t0 terminator
                     /note="transcription terminator from phage lambda"
     CDS             complement(1690..136)
                     /codon_start=1
                     /gene="cat"
                     /product="chloramphenicol acetyltransferase"
                     /label=CmR
                     /note="confers resistance to chloramphenicol"
                     /translation="MEKKITGYTTVDISQWHRKEHFEAFQSVAQCTYNQTVQLDITAFL
                     KTVKKNKHKFYPAFIHILARLMNAHPEFRMAMKDGELVIWDSVHPCYTVFHEQTETFSS
                     LWSEYHDDFRQFLHIYSQDVACYGENLAYFPKGFIENMFFVSANPWVSFTSFDLNVANM
                     DNFFAPVFTMGKYYTQGDKVLMPLAIQVHHAVCDGFHVGRMLNELQQYCDEWQGGA"
ORIGIN
        1 ttaaaaaggc cgtaatatcc agctgaacgg tctggttata ggtacattga gcaactgact
       61 gaaatgcctc aaaatgttct ttacgatgcc attgggatat atcaacggtg gtatatccag
      121 tgattttttt ctccatttta gcttccttag ctcctgaaaa tctcgataac tcaaaaaata
      181 cgcccggtag tgatcttatt tcattatggt gaaagttgga acctcttacg tgcccgatca
      241 actcgagtgc cacctgacgt ctaagaaacc attattatca tgacattaac ctataaaaat
      301 aggcgtatca cgaggcagaa tttcagataa aaaaaatcct tagctttcgc taaggatgat
      361 ttctggaatt cggtctcagg agggaggcgt gtcgttttag tgaggaagat tgatgaaaag
      421 tcaaaaacaa aaatcaatta tgcacaccag catgtgttga tcaccagctc agccacttgt
      481 gtctatataa ggttttgcta ttcattgaaa gcagtagtga ctgatttgta tatatactcg
      541 agaccctgca gtccggcaaa aaagggcaag gtgtcaccac cctgcccttt ttctttaaaa
      601 ccgaaaagat tacttcgcgt tatgcaggct tcctcgctca ctgactcgct gcgctcggtc
      661 gttcggctgc ggcgagcggt atcagctcac tcaaaggcgg taatacggtt atccacagaa
      721 tcaggggata acgcaggaaa gaacatgtga gcaaaaggcc agcaaaaggc caggaaccgt
      781 aaaaaggccg cgttgctggc gtttttccac aggctccgcc cccctgacga gcatcacaaa
      841 aatcgacgct caagtcagag gtggcgaaac ccgacaggac tataaagata ccaggcgttt
      901 ccccctggaa gctccctcgt gcgctctcct gttccgaccc tgccgcttac cggatacctg
      961 tccgcctttc tcccttcggg aagcgtggcg ctttctcata gctcacgctg taggtatctc
     1021 agttcggtgt aggtcgttcg ctccaagctg ggctgtgtgc acgaaccccc cgttcagccc
     1081 gaccgctgcg ccttatccgg taactatcgt cttgagtcca acccggtaag acacgactta
     1141 tcgccactgg cagcagccac tggtaacagg attagcagag cgaggtatgt aggcggtgct
     1201 acagagttct tgaagtggtg gcctaactac ggctacacta gaagaacagt atttggtatc
     1261 tgcgctctgc tgaagccagt taccttcgga aaaagagttg gtagctcttg atccggcaaa
     1321 caaaccaccg ctggtagcgg tggttttttt gtttgcaagc agcagattac gcgcagaaaa
     1381 aaaggatctc aagaagatcc tttgatcttt tctacggggt ctgacgctca gtggaacgaa
     1441 aactcacgtt aagggatttt ggtcatgaga ttatcaaaaa ggatcttcac ctagatcctt
     1501 ttaaattaaa aatgaagttt taaatcaatc taaagtatat atgagtaaac ttggtctgac
     1561 agctcgaggc ttggattctc accaataaaa aacgcccggc ggcaaccgag cgttctgaac
     1621 aaatccagat ggagttctga ggtcattact ggatctatca acaggagtcc aagcgagctc
     1681 gatatcaaat tacgccccgc cctgccactc atcgcagtac tgttgtaatt cattaagcat
     1741 tctgccgaca tggaagccat cacaaacggc atgatgaacc tgaatcgcca gcggcatcag
     1801 caccttgtcg ccttgcgtat aatatttgcc catggtgaaa acgggggcga agaagttgtc
     1861 catattggcc acgtttaaat caaaactggt gaaactcacc cagggattgg ctgagacgaa
     1921 aaacatattc tcaataaacc ctttagggaa ataggccagg ttttcaccgt aacacgccac
     1981 atcttgcgaa tatatgtgta gaaactgccg gaaatcgtcg tggtattcac tccagagcga
     2041 tgaaaacgtt tcagtttgct catggaaaac ggtgtaacaa gggtgaacac tatcccatat
     2101 caccagctca ccgtctttca ttgccatacg aaattccgga tgagcattca tcaggcgggc
     2161 aagaatgtga ataaaggccg gataaaactt gtgcttattt ttctttacgg tct
//
